>Addgene plasmid #241172 | linker-P2A-lifeact-mNeongreen-ORF-1 | addgene full sequence | sequence record 482084 | Addgene NGS Result
ATTTGTCCTACTCAGGAGAGCGTTCACCGACAAACAACAGATAAAACGAAAGGCCCAGTCTTCCGACTGA
GCCTTTCGTTTTATTTGATGCCTGGCAGTTCCCTACTCTCGCGTTAACGCTAGCATGGATGTTTTCCCAG
TCACGACGTTGTAAAACGACGGCCAGTCTTAAGCTCGGGCCCGGTCTCTTCGCGGCTCTGGGGCTACAAA
CTTCTCTCTGCTGAAACAAGCTGGCGACGTGGAGGAGAACCCTGGACCTATGGGCGTGGCCGACCTGATC
AAGAAGTTCGAGAGCATCAGCAAGGAGGAGGGCGTGAGCAAGGGCGAGGAGGATAACATGGCCTCTCTCC
CAGCGACACATGAGTTACACATCTTTGGCTCCATCAACGGTGTGGACTTTGACATGGTGGGTCAGGGCAC
CGGCAATCCAAATGATGGTTATGAGGAGTTAAACCTGAAGTCCACCAAGGGTGACCTCCAGTTCTCCCCC
TGGATTCTGGTCCCTCATATCGGGTATGGCTTCCATCAGTACCTGCCCTACCCTGACGGGATGTCGCCTT
TCCAGGCCGCCATGGTAGATGGCTCCGGCTACCAAGTCCATCGCACAATGCAGTTTGAAGATGGTGCCTC
CCTTACTGTTAACTACCGCTACACCTACGAGGGAAGCCACATCAAAGGAGAGGCCCAGGTGAAGGGGACT
GGTTTCCCTGCTGACGGTCCTGTGATGACCAACTCGCTGACCGCTGCGGACTGGTGCAGGTCGAAGAAGA
CTTACCCCAACGACAAAACCATCATCAGTACCTTTAAGTGGAGTTACACCACTGGAAATGGCAAGCGCTA
CCGGAGCACTGCGCGGACCACCTACACCTTTGCCAAGCCAATGGCGGCTAACTATCTGAAGAACCAGCCG
ATGTACGTGTTCCGTAAGACGGAGCTCAAGCACTCCAAGACCGAGCTCAACTTCAAGGAGTGGCAAAAGG
CCTTTACCGATGTGATGGGCATGGACGAGCTGTACAAGTAAGCTAGAACTATAGTGAGTCGTATTACGTA
GATCCAGACATGATAAGATACATTGATGAGTTTGGACAAACCACAACTAGAATGCAGTGAAAAAAATGCT
TTATTTGTGAAATTTGTGATGCTATTGCTTTATTTGTAACCATTATAAGCTGCAATAAACAAGTTAACAA
CAACAATTGCATTCATTTTATGTTTCAGGTTCAGGGGGAGGTGTGGGAGGTTTTTTAATTCCTCAAGAGA
CCTCTAGACCAGCCAGGACAGAAATGCCTCGACTTCGCTGCTACCCAAGGTTGCCGGGTGACGCACACCG
TGGAAACGGATGAAGGCACGAACCCAGTGGACATAAGCCTGTTCGGTTCGTAAGCTGTAATGCAAGTAGC
GTATGCGCTCACGCAACTGGTCCAGAACCTTGACCGAACGCAGCGGTGGTAACGGCGCAGTGGCGGTTTT
CATGGCTTGTTATGACTGTTTTTTTGGGGTACAGTCTATGCCTCGGGCATCCAAGCAGCAAGCGCGTTAC
GCCGTGGGTCGATGTTTGATGTTATGGAGCAGCAACGATGTTACGCAGCAGGGCAGTCGCCCTAAAACAA
AGTTAAACATTATGAGGGAAGCGGTGATCGCCGAAGTATCGACTCAACTATCAGAGGTAGTTGGCGTCAT
CGAGCGCCATCTCGAACCGACGTTGCTGGCCGTACATTTGTACGGCTCCGCAGTGGATGGCGGCCTGAAG
CCACACAGTGATATTGATTTGCTGGTTACGGTGACCGTAAGGCTTGATGAAACAACGCGGCGAGCTTTGA
TCAACGACCTTTTGGAAACTTCGGCTTCCCCTGGAGAGAGCGAGATTCTCCGCGCTGTAGAAGTCACCAT
TGTTGTGCACGACGACATCATTCCGTGGCGTTATCCAGCTAAGCGCGAACTGCAATTTGGAGAATGGCAG
CGCAATGACATTCTTGCAGGTATCTTCGAGCCAGCCACGATCGACATTGATCTGGCTATCTTGCTGACAA
AAGCAAGAGAACATAGCGTTGCCTTGGTAGGTCCAGCGGCGGAGGAACTCTTTGATCCGGTTCCTGAACA
GGATCTATTTGAGGCGCTAAATGAAACCTTAACGCTATGGAACTCGCCGCCCGACTGGGCTGGCGATGAG
CGAAATGTAGTGCTTACGTTGTCCCGCATTTGGTACAGCGCAGTAACCGGCAAAATCGCGCCGAAGGATG
TCGCTGCCGACTGGGCAATGGAGCGCCTGCCGGCCCAGTATCAGCCCGTCATACTTGAAGCTAGACAGGC
TTATCTTGGACAAGAAGAAGATCGCTTGGCCTCGCGCGCAGATCAGTTGGAAGAATTTGTCCACTACGTG
AAAGGCGAGATCACCAAGGTAGTCGGCAAATAACCCTCGAGCCACCCATGACCAAAATCCCTTAACGTGA
GTTACGCGTCGTTCCACTGAGCGTCAGACCCCGTAGAAAAGATCAAAGGATCTTCTTGAGATCCTTTTTT
TCTGCGCGTAATCTGCTGCTTGCAAACAAAAAAACCACCGCTACCAGCGGTGGTTTGTTTGCCGGATCAA
GAGCTACCAACTCTTTTTCCGAAGGTAACTGGCTTCAGCAGAGCGCAGATACCAAATACTGTTCTTCTAG
TGTAGCCGTAGTTAGGCCACCACTTCAAGAACTCTGTAGCACCGCCTACATACCTCGCTCTGCTAATCCT
GTTACCAGTGGCTGCTGCCAGTGGCGATAAGTCGTGTCTTACCGGGTTGGACTCAAGACGATAGTTACCG
GATAAGGCGCAGCGGTCGGGCTGAACGGGGGGTTCGTGCACACAGCCCAGCTTGGAGCGAACGACCTACA
CCGAACTGAGATACCTACAGCGTGAGCTATGAGAAAGCGCCACGCTTCCCGAAGGGAGAAAGGCGGACAG
GTATCCGGTAAGCGGCAGGGTCGGAACAGGAGAGCGCACGAGGGAGCTTCCAGGGGGAAACGCCTGGTAT
CTTTATAGTCCTGTCGGGTTTCGCCACCTCTGACTTGAGCGTCGATTTTTGTGATGCTCGTCAGGGGGGC
GGAGCCTATGGAAAAACGCCAGCAACGCGGCCTTTTTACGGTTCCTGGCCTTTTGCTGGCCTTTTGCTCA
CATGTTCTTTCCTGCGTTATCCCCTGATTCTGTGGATAACCGTATTACCGCCTTTGAGTGAGCTGATACC
GCTCGCCGCAGCCGAACGACCGAGCGCAGCGAGTCAGTGAGCGAGGAAGCGGAAGAGCGCCCAATACGCA
AACCGCCTCTCCCCGCGCGTTGGCCGATTCATTAATGCAGCTGGCACGACAGGTTTCCCGACTGGAAAGC
GGGCAGTGAGCGCAACGCAATTAATACGCGTACCGCTAGCCAGGAAGAGTTTGTAGAAACGCAAAAAGGC
CATCCGTCAGGATGGCCTTCTGCTTAGTTTGATGCCTGGCAGTTTATGGCGGGCGTCCTGCCCGCCACCC
TCCGGGCCGTTGCTTCACAACGTTCAAATCCGCTCCCGGCGG
Features (pLannotate 1.2.2; 11 found; start..end, strand, type, name):
     41..84      +  terminator     rrnB T1 terminator: Escherichia coli rrnB; transcription terminator T1 from the E. coli rrnB gene
    131..167     -  CDS            lacZα (fragment): LacZα fragment of β-galactosidase; lacZ fragment
    314..1021    +  CDS            mNeonGreen: bright monomeric yellow-green fluorescent protein derived from LanYFP (Shaner et al., 2013)
   1029..1046    -  promoter       T7 promoter (fragment): promoter for bacteriophage T7 RNA polymerase
   1051..1185    -  polyA_signal   SV40 poly(A) signal: SV40 polyadenylation signal
   1360..1383    +  promoter       Pc promoter (fragment): intI1 (promoter lies within the coding sequence); class 1 integron promoter
   1559..1615    +  CDS            GmR (fragment): gentamycin acetyltransferase; aacC1; confers resistance to gentamycin
   1622..2413    +  CDS            SmR: aminoglycoside adenylyltransferase (Murphy, 1985); aadA; confers resistance to spectinomycin and streptomycin
   2506..3094    +  rep_origin     ori: high-copy-number ColE1/pMB1/pBR322/pUC origin of replication
   3277..3369    +  CDS            lacI (fragment): lac repressor; lacI; The lac repressor binds to the lac operator to inhibit transcription in E. coli. This inhibition can be relieved by adding lactose or isopropyl-β-D-thiogalactopyranoside (IPTG).
   3424..3451    -  terminator     rrnB T2 terminator: transcription terminator T2 from the E. coli rrnB gene
