[The description below was written by a language model from this plasmid's Addgene catalogue record and pLannotate feature annotations shown in this document.]
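Description:
linker-P2A-lifeact-mNeongreen-ORF-1 is a small (about 3.5 kb) bacterial cloning plasmid that serves as a middle entry vector in the mini-Golden subcloning platform, a modular assembly system developed in the context of knock-in genome editing in zebrafish. It is built on the pU6a:sgRNA#24 backbone and is propagated in E. coli through a high-copy ColE1/pUC-type origin, with selection by spectinomycin through the aadA (SmR) aminoglycoside adenylyltransferase gene. Short remnants of a class 1 integron Pc promoter and a gentamicin resistance gene sit just upstream of SmR. Fragments of lacZα, lacI and a T7 promoter, together with the rrnB T1 and T2 terminators, appear to be backbone leftovers rather than functional parts of the payload.

The payload, as indicated by the name, is a promoterless reading-frame module consisting of a linker, a P2A self-cleaving peptide, the F-actin-binding Lifeact peptide and the bright monomeric yellow-green fluorescent protein mNeonGreen. Only the mNeonGreen coding sequence is picked up by the automated annotation; the linker, P2A and Lifeact elements are not annotated, though an unannotated stretch lies immediately upstream of mNeonGreen, where they would be expected. The record lists a "TCGC linker" and the "ORF-1" suffix, which probably define the junction sequence and reading frame for in-frame assembly, although this is not explained. An SV40 poly(A) signal is annotated downstream of the reporter, but on the opposite strand. No eukaryotic promoter is present, consistent with a design in which the cassette is fused in frame to an upstream coding sequence, so that P2A releases Lifeact-mNeonGreen as a separate actin-labelling reporter. The cloning sites are not stated.
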