Addgene plasmid #241172: linker-P2A-lifeact-mNeongreen-ORF-1
Purpose: Middle entry vector for mini-Golden subcloning platform; mNeongreen
Depositing lab: Junsu Kang. Depositing organization: University of Wisconsin, Madison. Publication: Advancing knock-in approaches for robust genome editing in zebrafish. Rodriguez-Parks A, Beezley EG, Manna S, Silaban I, Almutawa SI, Cao S, Ahmed H, Guyer M, Baker S, Richards MP, Kang J. Biol Open. 2026 Feb 2:bio.062472. doi: 10.1242/bio.062472. PubMed 41630603.
Backbone
  Vector backbone: pU6a:sgRNA#24
  Vector type: Mini-Golden
Growth in bacteria
  Bacterial resistance: Spectinomycin, 50 μg/mL
  Growth temperature: 37°C
  Growth strain: DH5alpha
  Copy number: Unknown
Gene/Insert
  Gene/Insert name: mNeongreen
  Species: Synthetic
  Mutation: TCGC linker
  Cloning method: Restriction Enzyme; 5′ cloning site Unknown (unknown if destroyed); 3′ cloning site Unknown (unknown if destroyed)
Terms and licenses: Academic/Nonprofit Terms; Industry Terms: Not Available to Industry
How to cite: linker-P2A-lifeact-mNeongreen-ORF-1 was a gift from Junsu Kang (Addgene plasmid # 241172 ; http://n2t.net/addgene:241172 ; RRID:Addgene_241172)
